Addgene plasmid #116402: pHAGE-GALNTL6-E565_K566delinsE
Purpose: Lentiviral expression of GALNTL6 E565_K566delinsE
Depositing lab: Gordon Mills & Kenneth Scott. Publication: Systematic Functional Annotation of Somatic Mutations in Cancer. Ng PK, Li J, Jeong KJ, Shao S, Chen H, Tsang YH, Sengupta S, Wang Z, Bhavana VH, Tran R, Soewito S, Minussi DC, Moreno D, Kong K, Dogruluk T, Lu H, Gao J, Tokheim C, Zhou DC, Johnson AM, Zeng J, Ip CKM, Ju Z, Wester M, Yu S, Li Y, Vellano CP, Schultz N, Karchin R, Ding L, Lu Y, Cheung LWT, Chen K, Shaw KR, Meric-Bernstam F, Scott KL, Yi S, Sahni N, Liang H, Mills GB. Cancer Cell. 2018 Mar 12;33(3):450-462.e10. doi: 10.1016/j.ccell.2018.01.021. PubMed 29533785.
Backbone
  Vector backbone: pHAGE
  Vector type: Lentiviral
Growth in bacteria
  Bacterial resistance: Ampicillin, 100 μg/mL
  Growth temperature: 37°C
  Growth strain: Stbl3
  Copy number: High Copy
Gene/Insert
  Gene/Insert name: GALNTL6
  Species: H. sapiens (human)
  Mutation: E565_K566delinsE
  Entrez Gene: GALNTL6 (a.k.a. GALNT17, MGC44629)
  Cloning method: Gateway Cloning
Terms and licenses: Academic/Nonprofit Terms; Industry Terms: Not Available to Industry
How to cite: pHAGE-GALNTL6-E565_K566delinsE was a gift from Gordon Mills & Kenneth Scott (Addgene plasmid # 116402)
