[The description below was written by a language model from this plasmid's Addgene catalogue record and pLannotate feature annotations shown in this document.]
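Description:
pHAGE-GALNTL6-E565_K566delinsE is an HIV-1-based lentiviral expression plasmid built on the pHAGE backbone to deliver a mutant allele of human GALNTL6 (also known as GALNT17), a putative polypeptide N-acetylgalactosaminyltransferase family member. It is maintained in E. coli through a high-copy ColE1/pUC-type origin and an ampicillin resistance (β-lactamase) gene. The viral portion contains a truncated 5' LTR, the Ψ packaging signal with an adjoining gag fragment, the Rev response element for Rev-dependent export of the genomic RNA, the cPPT/CTS, a WPRE to enhance transcript expression, and a ΔU3 self-inactivating 3' LTR. Packaging functions are not encoded and must be supplied in trans.

The insert was introduced by Gateway cloning and sits between attB1 and attB2 sites downstream of the strong constitutive human EF-1α promoter. The automated annotation labels this roughly 1.8 kb open reading frame as GALNT10, which most likely reflects similarity to a related family member rather than a different insert; the catalogue identifies it as GALNTL6 carrying the in-frame E565_K566delinsE change, in which the two residues are replaced by a single glutamate. A V5 tag is annotated downstream of attB2, but the record does not state whether it is fused in frame to the insert. An EMCV IRES followed by a puromycin N-acetyltransferase coding sequence lies on the same transcript, allowing puromycin selection of transduced cells. The construct comes from a collection made for systematic functional annotation of somatic cancer mutations, where stable expression of such variants in mammalian cells lets their effects be assessed.
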