Features (pLannotate 1.2.2; 30 found; start..end, strand, type, name):
    377..634     +  LTR            5' LTR (truncated): truncated 5' long terminal repeat (LTR) from HIV-1
    681..806     +  misc_feature   HIV-1 Ψ: packaging signal of human immunodeficiency virus type 1
    790..1128    +  CDS            HIV-1 gag (fragment): gag protein from human immunodeficiency virus 1; gag
   1303..1536    +  misc_feature   RRE: The Rev response element (RRE) of HIV-1 allows for Rev-dependent mRNA export from the nucleus to the cytoplasm.
   1913..2013    +  CDS            Rev (fragment): human immunodeficiency virus 1 (HIV-1) Rev protein; rev; enhances nuclear export of unspliced and incompletely spliced viral mRNAs
   2058..2175    +  misc_feature   cPPT/CTS: central polypurine tract and central termination sequence of HIV-1
   2223..3401    +  promoter       EF-1α promoter: strong constitutive promoter for human elongation factor EF-1α
   3422..3442    +  protein_bind   attB1: mutant version of attB; core recombination site for the Gateway® BP reaction BP Clonase™
   3448..5232    +  CDS            GALNT10: GLT10_HUMAN - Experimental evidence at protein level: Swiss-Prot protein existence level 1. Catalyzes the initial reaction in O-linked oligosaccharide biosynthesis, the transfer of an N-acetyl-D-galactosamine residue to a serine or threonine residue on the protein receptor. Has activity toward Muc5Ac and EA2 peptide substrates. From Homo sapiens (Human).
   5252..5276    -  protein_bind   attB2: mutant version of attB; recombination site for the Gateway® BP reaction BP Clonase™
   5284..5302    +  promoter       T3 promoter: promoter for bacteriophage T3 RNA polymerase
   5328..5346    -  promoter       T7 promoter: promoter for bacteriophage T7 RNA polymerase
   5352..5370    -  protein_bind   attB4 (fragment): mutant version of attB; core recombination site for the Gateway® BP reaction BP Clonase™
   5426..5467    +  CDS            V5 tag: epitope tag from simian virus 5
   5593..6055    +  misc_feature   IRES: internal ribosome entry site (IRES) of the encephalomyocarditis virus (EMCV)
   6069..6666    +  CDS            PuroR (fragment): puromycin N-acetyltransferase; pac from Streptomyces; confers resistance to puromycin
   6682..7270    +  misc_feature   WPRE: woodchuck hepatitis virus posttranscriptional regulatory element
   7278..7343    +  CDS            nef (fragment): NEF_HV1Z2 - Experimental evidence at protein level: Swiss-Prot protein existence level 1. Extracellular Nef protein targets CD4(+) T-lymphocytes for apoptosis by interacting with CXCR4 surface receptors. From Human immunodeficiency virus type 1 group M subtype D (isolate Z2/CDC-Z34) (HIV-1).
   7345..7578    +  LTR            3' LTR (ΔU3): self-inactivating 3' long terminal repeat (LTR) from HIV-1
   7783..7887    +  promoter       AmpR promoter: bla
   7888..8748    +  CDS            AmpR: β-lactamase; bla; confers resistance to ampicillin, carbenicillin, and related antibiotics
   8919..9507    +  rep_origin     ori: high-copy-number ColE1/pMB1/pBR322/pUC origin of replication
   9690..9744    +  CDS            lacI (fragment): lac repressor; lacI; The lac repressor binds to the lac operator to inhibit transcription in E. coli. This inhibition can be relieved by adding lactose or isopropyl-β-D-thiogalactopyranoside (IPTG).
   9750..9843    +  rep_origin     SV40 ori (fragment): SV40 origin of replication
   9868..9905    +  CDS            lacI (fragment): lac repressor; lacI; The lac repressor binds to the lac operator to inhibit transcription in E. coli. This inhibition can be relieved by adding lactose or isopropyl-β-D-thiogalactopyranoside (IPTG).
   9918..9939    +  protein_bind   CAP binding site: CAP binding activates transcription in the presence of cAMP. E. coli catabolite activator protein
   9954..9984    +  promoter       lac promoter: promoter for the E. coli lac operon
   9992..10008   +  protein_bind   lac operator: The lac repressor binds to the lac operator to inhibit transcription in E. coli. This inhibition can be relieved by adding lactose or isopropyl-β-D-thiogalactopyranoside (IPTG). lac repressor encoded by lacI
  10042..10125   +  polyA_signal   SV40 poly(A) signal (fragment): SV40 polyadenylation signal
  10292..329     +  CDS            nef (fragment) (across the origin): NEF_HV1BR - Experimental evidence at protein level: Swiss-Prot protein existence level 1. Extracellular Nef protein targets CD4(+) T-lymphocytes for apoptosis by interacting with CXCR4 surface receptors (PubMed:14990729). From Human immunodeficiency virus type 1 group M subtype B (isolate BRU/LAI) (HIV-1).
>Addgene plasmid #116402 | pHAGE-GALNTL6-E565_K566delinsE | addgene full sequence | sequence record 251930 | Addgene NGS Result
TGGAAGGGCTAATTCACTCCCAAAGAAGACAAGATATCCTTGATCTGTGGATCTACCACACACAAGGCTA
CTTCCCTGATTAGCAGAACTACACACCAGGGCCAGGGGTCAGATATCCACTGACCTTTGGATGGTGCTAC
AAGCTAGTACCAGTTGAGCCAGATAAGGTAGAAGAGGCCAATAAAGGAGAGAACACCAGCTTGTTACACC
CTGTGAGCCTGCATGGGATGGATGACCCGGAGAGAGAAGTGTTAGAGTGGAGGTTTGACAGCCGCCTAGC
ATTTCATCACGTGGCCCGAGAGCTGCATCCGGAGTACTTCAAGAACTGCTGATATCGAGCTTGCTACAAG
GGACTTTCCGCTGGGGACTTTCCAGGGAGGCGTGGCCTGGGCGGGACTGGGGAGTGGCGAGCCCTCAGAT
CCTGCATATAAGCAGCTGCTTTTTGCCTGTACTGGGTCTCTCTGGTTAGACCAGATCTGAGCCTGGGAGC
TCTCTGGCTAACTAGGGAACCCACTGCTTAAGCCTCAATAAAGCTTGCCTTGAGTGCTTCAAGTAGTGTG
TGCCCGTCTGTTGTGTGACTCTGGTAACTAGAGATCCCTCAGACCCTTTTAGTCAGTGTGGAAAATCTCT
AGCAGTGGCGCCCGAACAGGGACTTGAAAGCGAAAGGGAAACCAGAGGAGCTCTCTCGACGCAGGACTCG
GCTTGCTGAAGCGCGCACGGCAAGAGGCGAGGGGCGGCGACTGGTGAGTACGCCAAAAATTTTGACTAGC
GGAGGCTAGAAGGAGAGAGATGGGTGCGAGAGCGTCAGTATTAAGCGGGGGAGAATTAGATCGCGATGGG
AAAAAATTCGGTTAAGGCCAGGGGGAAAGAAAAAATATAAATTAAAACATATAGTATGGGCAAGCAGGGA
GCTAGAACGATTCGCAGTTAATCCTGGCCTGTTAGAAACATCAGAAGGCTGTAGACAAATACTGGGACAG
CTACAACCATCCCTTCAGACAGGATCAGAAGAACTTAGATCATTATATAATACAGTAGCAACCCTCTATT
GTGTGCATCAAAGGATAGAGATAAAAGACACCAAGGAAGCTTTAGACAAGATAGAGGAAGAGCAAAACAA
AAGTAAGACCACCGCACAGCAAGCGGCCGGCCGCTGATCTTCAGACCTGGAGGAGGAGATATGAGGGACA
ATTGGAGAAGTGAATTATATAAATATAAAGTAGTAAAAATTGAACCATTAGGAGTAGCACCCACCAAGGC
AAAGAGAAGAGTGGTGCAGAGAGAAAAAAGAGCAGTGGGAATAGGAGCTTTGTTCCTTGGGTTCTTGGGA
GCAGCAGGAAGCACTATGGGCGCAGCGTCAATGACGCTGACGGTACAGGCCAGACAATTATTGTCTGGTA
TAGTGCAGCAGCAGAACAATTTGCTGAGGGCTATTGAGGCGCAACAGCATCTGTTGCAACTCACAGTCTG
GGGCATCAAGCAGCTCCAGGCAAGAATCCTGGCTGTGGAAAGATACCTAAAGGATCAACAGCTCCTGGGG
ATTTGGGGTTGCTCTGGAAAACTCATTTGCACCACTGCTGTGCCTTGGAATGCTAGTTGGAGTAATAAAT
CTCTGGAACAGATTTGGAATCACACGACCTGGATGGAGTGGGACAGAGAAATTAACAATTACACAAGCTT
AATACACTCCTTAATTGAAGAATCGCAAAACCAGCAAGAAAAGAATGAACAAGAATTATTGGAATTAGAT
AAATGGGCAAGTTTGTGGAATTGGTTTAACATAACAAATTGGCTGTGGTATATAAAATTATTCATAATGA
TAGTAGGAGGCTTGGTAGGTTTAAGAATAGTTTTTGCTGTACTTTCTATAGTGAATAGAGTTAGGCAGGG
ATATTCACCATTATCGTTTCAGACCCACCTCCCAACCCCGAGGGGACCCGACAGGCCCGAAGGAATAGAA
GAAGAAGGTGGAGAGAGAGACAGAGACAGATCCATTCGATTAGTGAACGGATCTCGACGGTATCGCCGAA
TTCACAAATGGCAGTATTCATCCACAATTTTAAAAGAAAAGGGGGGATTGGGGGGTACAGTGCAGGGGAA
AGAATAGTAGACATAATAGCAACAGACATACAAACTAAAGAATTACAAAAACAAATTACAAAAATTCAAA
ATTTTCGGGTTTATTACAGGGACAGCAGAGATCCAGTTTGGACTAGTCGTGAGGCTCCGGTGCCCGTCAG
TGGGCAGAGCGCACATCGCCCACAGTCCCCGAGAAGTTGGGGGGAGGGGTCGGCAATTGAACCGGTGCCT
AGAGAAGGTGGCGCGGGGTAAACTGGGAAAGTGATGTCGTGTACTGGCTCCGCCTTTTTCCCGAGGGTGG
GGGAGAACCGTATATAAGTGCAGTAGTCGCCGTGAACGTTCTTTTTCGCAACGGGTTTGCCGCCAGAACA
CAGGTAAGTGCCGTGTGTGGTTCCCGCGGGCCTGGCCTCTTTACGGGTTATGGCCCTTGCGTGCCTTGAA
TTACTTCCACCTGGCTGCAGTACGTGATTCTTGATCCCGAGCTTCGGGTTGGAAGTGGGTGGGAGAGTTC
GAGGCCTTGCGCTTAAGGAGCCCCTTCGCCTCGTGCTTGAGTTGAGGCCTGGCCTGGGCGCTGGGGCCGC
CGCGTGCGAATCTGGTGGCACCTTCGCGCCTGTCTCGCTGCTTTCGATAAGTCTCTAGCCATTTAAAATT
TTTGATGACCTGCTGCGACGCTTTTTTTCTGGCAAGATAGTCTTGTAAATGCGGGCCAAGATCTGCACAC
TGGTATTTCGGTTTTTGGGGCCGCGGGCGGCGACGGGGCCCGTGCGTCCCAGCGCACATGTTCGGCGAGG
CGGGGCCTGCGAGCGCGGCCACCGAGAATCGGACGGGGGTAGTCTCAAGCTGGCCGGCCTGCTCTGGTGC
CTGGCCTCGCGCCGCCGTGTATCGCCCCGCCCTGGGCGGCAAGGCTGGCCCGGTCGGCACCAGTTGCGTG
AGCGGAAAGATGGCCGCTTCCCGGCCCTGCTGCAGGGAGCTCAAAATGGAGGACGCGGCGCTCGGGAGAG
CGGGCGGGTGAGTCACCCACACAAAGGAAAAGGGCCTTTCCGTCCTCAGCCGTCGCTTCATGTGACTCCA
CGGAGTACCGGGCGCCGTCCAGGCACCTCGATTAGTTCTCGAGCTTTTGGAGTACGTCGTCTTTAGGTTG
GGGGGAGGGGTTTTATGCGATGGAGTTTCCCCACACTGAGTGGGTGGAGACTGAAGTTAGGCCAGCTTGG
CACTTGATGTAATTCTCCTTGGAATTTGCCCTTTTTGAGTTTGGATCTTGGTTCATTCTCAAGCCTCAGA
CAGTGGTTCAAAGTTTTTTTCTTCCATTTCAGGTGTCGTGAAGCGGCCCTGCAGATATCAACAAGTTTGT
ACAAAAAAGCAGGCACCATGAAGAGGAAACAGAAGAGATTTCTGCAGATGACTTTGTTGTTCACGGTGGC
TTTAATTTTCCTGCCTAACGTTGGTCTCTGGTCTCTGTACAAGGATAAGCACCTGGTGAAGTCAGCGGAG
CCCGGGGAGCAGCAGACATTTCCACTGGGCCTGGGAGATGGGCAATTCTATTCATGGACAGATGGTTTGA
GAAGAAAGGACTGGCATGACTATGAAAGCATTCAGAAAGAGGCTATGCGCTCAAGGAAAGGTGAACATGG
GAAACCTTACCCCCTTACTGAAGAGGACCATGATGACTCAGCTTACAGGGAAAATGGTTTTAATATTTTC
GTCAGCAACAATATTGCTCTAGAGAGGTCTCTGCCAGATATTCGTCATGCTAACTGTAAGCATAAGATGT
ATCTGGAAAGGCTGCCAAACACCAGCATCATTATCCCATTTCATAATGAAGGTTGGACTTCACTCCTGCG
GACCATACACAGTATAATTAACCGAACCCCAGGGAGTCTGATAGCAGAAATCATTCTAGTAGATGACTTC
AGTGAGAGAGAACACCTGAAGGATAAATTGGAAGAATACATGGCCCGATTTTCCAAAGTGAGGATTGTTC
GCACCAAGAAAAGAGAAGGACTCATCCGGACCCGTCTCCTGGGGGCATCTATGGCCAGAGGAGAAGTCCT
GACATTCCTGGACTCCCACTGCGAGGTCAATGTGAACTGGCTGCCCCCACTCCTCAACCAAATTCCACTA
AACCACAAAACCATCGTGTGTCCCATGATCGATGTCATTGACCACAATCACTTCGGGTATGAGGCACAAG
CTGGGGATGCCATGCGAGGAGCCTTCGACTGGGAAATGTACTACAAAAGAATCCCCATCCCTCCAGAGCT
CCAGAGGGCAGATCCCAGCGACCCTTTTGAGTCTCCTGTTATGGCTGGAGGTCTCTTTGCTGTGGATCGG
AAATGGTTTTGGGAATTGGGTGGCTATGATCCAGGTTTAGAAATCTGGGGAGGAGAACAGTATGAAATCT
CTTTTAAGGTTTGGATGTGTGGAGGAGAAATGTTTGATGTTCCATGTTCTAGAGTTGGTCATATCTACAG
GAAGTACGTTCCATACAAAGTTCCATCTGGGACAAGCCTGGCAAGAAACCTGAAGCGGGTAGCTGAGACC
TGGATGGATGAATTTGCCGAGTACATTTACCAGCGGCGGCCGGAGTACATGCATCTCTCCACGGGGGACA
TCTCTGCCCAGAAGGAGCTGCGCAAGCAGCTCAAGTGCAAGGACTTCAAATGGTTCATGGCTGCTGTGGC
CTGGGACGTGCCTAAATACTACCCTCCAGTGGAGCCCCCGCCTGCTGCCTGGGGGGAGATCCGAAATGTG
GCAGCAAATCTCTGTGTGGACAGCAAGCATGGAGCCACCGGAACAGAGCTGAGGCTGGACATCTGTGTCA
AGGATGGTTCTGAAAGAACATGGTCTCATGAACAGCTTTTTACCTTTGGATGGAGAGAAGATATTCGACC
CGGTGAGCCACTGCATACCCGGAAATTCTGCTTTGATGCGATCTCACACAACAGCCCCGTTACACTCTAT
GACTGTCATGGCATGAAGGGGAACCAGCTCTGGGGATACCGGAAGGACAGAACATTATTCCATCCTGTGA
GCAACAGCTGCATGGATTGCAACCACGCAGAGAAGATTTTCATGGCCAGATGTGACCCTCTCTCTGAGAC
TCAGCAGTGGATTTTTGAACACATTAATATGACTGTTTTAGAAAAATTTAACCACCATGCCAACTCCTAG
AACCCAGCTTTCTTGTACAAAGTGGTGATATCCAATTAACCCTCACTAAAGGTTTAAGTGAGTTATAGAA
GTAGTACCCTATAGTGAGTCGTATTACCACCCAACTTTTCTATACAAAGTGGTTGATATCCAGCACAGTG
GCGGCCGCTCGAGTCTAGAGGGCCCGCGGTTCGAAGGTAAGCCTATCCCTAACCCTCTCCTCGGTCTCGA
TTCTACGCGTACCGGTTAGTAATGAGATCCCTCCCCCCCCCCTAACGTTACTGGCCGAAGCCGCTTGGAA
TAAGGCCGGTGTGCGTTTGTCTATATGTTATTTTCCACCATATTGCCGTCTTTTGGCAATGTGAGGGCCC
GGAAACCTGGCCCTGTCTTCTTGACGAGCATTCCTAGGGGTCTTTCCCCTCTCGCCAAAGGAATGCAAGG
TCTGTTGAATGTCGTGAAGGAAGCAGTTCCTCTGGAAGCTTCTTGAAGACAAACAACGTCTGTAGCGACC
CTTTGCAGGCAGCGGAACCCCCCACCTGGCGACAGGTGCCTCTGCGGCCAAAAGCCACGTGTATAAGATA
CACCTGCAAAGGCGGCACAACCCCAGTGCCACGTTGTGAGTTGGATAGTTGTGGAAAGAGTCAAATGGCT
CTCCTCAAGCGTATTCAACAAGGGGCTGAAGGATGCCCAGAAGGTACCCCATTGTATGGGATCTGATCTG
GGGCCTCGGTGCACATGCTTTACATGTGTTTAGTCGAGGTTAAAAAAACGTCTAGGCCCCCCGAACCACG
GGGACGTGGTTTTCCTTTGAAAAACACGATGATAATATGGCCACACATATGACCGAGTACAAGCCCACGG
TGCGCCTCGCCACCCGCGACGACGTCCCCAGGGCCGTACGCACCCTCGCCGCCGCGTTCGCCGACTACCC
CGCCACGCGCCACACCGTCGATCCGGACCGCCACATCGAGCGGGTCACCGAGCTGCAAGAACTCTTCCTC
ACGCGCGTCGGGCTCGACATCGGCAAGGTGTGGGTCGCGGACGACGGCGCCGCGGTGGCGGTCTGGACCA
CGCCGGAGAGCGTCGAAGCGGGGGCGGTGTTCGCCGAGATCGGCCCGCGCATGGCCGAGTTGAGCGGTTC
CCGGCTGGCCGCGCAGCAACAGATGGAAGGCCTCCTGGCGCCGCACCGGCCCAAGGAGCCCGCGTGGTTC
CTGGCCACCGTCGGCGTCTCGCCCGACCACCAGGGCAAGGGTCTGGGCAGCGCCGTCGTGCTCCCCGGAG
TGGAGGCGGCCGAGCGCGCCGGGGTGCCCGCCTTCCTGGAGACCTCCGCGCCCCGCAACCTCCCCTTCTA
CGAGCGGCTCGGCTTCACCGTCACCGCCGACGTCGAGGTGCCCGAAGGACCGCGCACCTGGTGCATGACC
CGCAAGCCCGGTGCCTAAATCGATAGATCCTAATCAACCTCTGGATTACAAAATTTGTGAAAGATTGACT
GGTATTCTTAACTATGTTGCTCCTTTTACGCTATGTGGATACGCTGCTTTAATGCCTTTGTATCATGCTA
TTGCTTCCCGTATGGCTTTCATTTTCTCCTCCTTGTATAAATCCTGGTTGCTGTCTCTTTATGAGGAGTT
GTGGCCCGTTGTCAGGCAACGTGGCGTGGTGTGCACTGTGTTTGCTGACGCAACCCCCACTGGTTGGGGC
ATTGCCACCACCTGTCAGCTCCTTTCCGGGACTTTCGCTTTCCCCCTCCCTATTGCCACGGCGGAACTCA
TCGCCGCCTGCCTTGCCCGCTGCTGGACAGGGGCTCGGCTGTTGGGCACTGACAATTCCGTGGTGTTGTC
GGGGAAATCATCGTCCTTTCCTTGGCTGCTCGCCTGTGTTGCCACCTGGATTCTGCGCGGGACGTCCTTC
TGCTACGTCCCTTCGGCCCTCAATCCAGCGGACCTTCCTTCCCGCGGCCTGCTGCCGGCTCTGCGGCCTC
TTCCGCGTCTTCGCCTTCGCCCTCAGACGAGTCGGATCTCCCTTTGGGCCGCCTCCCCGCCTGAGATCCT
TTAAGACCAATGACTTACAAGGCAGCTGTAGATCTTAGCCACTTTTTAAAAGAAAAGGGGGGACTGGAAG
GGCTAATTCACTCCCAACGAAGACAAGATCTGCTTTTTGCTTGTACTGGGTCTCTCTGGTTAGACCAGAT
CTGAGCCTGGGAGCTCTCTGGCTAACTAGGGAACCCACTGCTTAAGCCTCAATAAAGCTTGCCTTGAGTG
CTTCAAGTAGTGTGTGCCCGTCTGTTGTGTGACTCTGGTAACTAGAGATCCCTCAGACCCTTTTAGTCAG
TGTGGAAAATCTCTAGCAGTAGTAGTTCATGTCATCTTATTATTCAGTATTTATAACTTGCAAAGAAATG
AATATCAGAGAGTGAGAGGCCCGGGTTAATTAAGGAAAGGGCTAGATCATTCTTGAAGACGAAAGGGCCT
CGTGATACGCCTATTTTTATAGGTTAATGTCATGATAATAATGGTTTCTTAGACGTCAGGTGGCACTTTT
CGGGGAAATGTGCGCGGAACCCCTATTTGTTTATTTTTCTAAATACATTCAAATATGTATCCGCTCATGA
GACAATAACCCTGATAAATGCTTCAATAATATTGAAAAAGGAAGAGTATGAGTATTCAACATTTCCGTGT
CGCCCTTATTCCCTTTTTTGCGGCATTTTGCCTTCCTGTTTTTGCTCACCCAGAAACGCTGGTGAAAGTA
AAAGATGCTGAAGATCAGTTGGGTGCACGAGTGGGTTACATCGAACTGGATCTCAACAGCGGTAAGATCC
TTGAGAGTTTTCGCCCCGAAGAACGTTTTCCAATGATGAGCACTTTTAAAGTTCTGCTATGTGGCGCGGT
ATTATCCCGTGTTGACGCCGGGCAAGAGCAACTCGGTCGCCGCATACACTATTCTCAGAATGACTTGGTT
GAGTACTCACCAGTCACAGAAAAGCATCTTACGGATGGCATGACAGTAAGAGAATTATGCAGTGCTGCCA
TAACCATGAGTGATAACACTGCGGCCAACTTACTTCTGACAACGATCGGAGGACCGAAGGAGCTAACCGC
TTTTTTGCACAACATGGGGGATCATGTAACTCGCCTTGATCGTTGGGAACCGGAGCTGAATGAAGCCATA
CCAAACGACGAGCGTGACACCACGATGCCTGTAGCAATGGCAACAACGTTGCGCAAACTATTAACTGGCG
AACTACTTACTCTAGCTTCCCGGCAACAATTAATAGACTGGATGGAGGCGGATAAAGTTGCAGGACCACT
TCTGCGCTCGGCCCTTCCGGCTGGCTGGTTTATTGCTGATAAATCTGGAGCCGGTGAGCGTGGGTCTCGC
GGTATCATTGCAGCACTGGGGCCAGATGGTAAGCCCTCCCGTATCGTAGTTATCTACACGACGGGGAGTC
AGGCAACTATGGATGAACGAAATAGACAGATCGCTGAGATAGGTGCCTCACTGATTAAGCATTGGTAACT
GTCAGACCAAGTTTACTCATATATACTTTAGATTGATTTAAAACTTCATTTTTAATTTAAAAGGATCTAG
GTGAAGATCCTTTTTGATAATCTCATGACCAAAATCCCTTAACGTGAGTTTTCGTTCCACTGAGCGTCAG
ACCCCGTAGAAAAGATCAAAGGATCTTCTTGAGATCCTTTTTTTCTGCGCGTAATCTGCTGCTTGCAAAC
AAAAAAACCACCGCTACCAGCGGTGGTTTGTTTGCCGGATCAAGAGCTACCAACTCTTTTTCCGAAGGTA
ACTGGCTTCAGCAGAGCGCAGATACCAAATACTGTTCTTCTAGTGTAGCCGTAGTTAGGCCACCACTTCA
AGAACTCTGTAGCACCGCCTACATACCTCGCTCTGCTAATCCTGTTACCAGTGGCTGCTGCCAGTGGCGA
TAAGTCGTGTCTTACCGGGTTGGACTCAAGACGATAGTTACCGGATAAGGCGCAGCGGTCGGGCTGAACG
GGGGGTTCGTGCACACAGCCCAGCTTGGAGCGAACGACCTACACCGAACTGAGATACCTACAGCGTGAGC
TATGAGAAAGCGCCACGCTTCCCGAAGGGAGAAAGGCGGACAGGTATCCGGTAAGCGGCAGGGTCGGAAC
AGGAGAGCGCACGAGGGAGCTTCCAGGGGGAAACGCCTGGTATCTTTATAGTCCTGTCGGGTTTCGCCAC
CTCTGACTTGAGCGTCGATTTTTGTGATGCTCGTCAGGGGGGCGGAGCCTATGGAAAAACGCCAGCAACG
CGGCCTTTTTACGGTTCCTGGCCTTTTGCTGGCCTTTTGCTCACATGTTCTTTCCTGCGTTATCCCCTGA
TTCTGTGGATAACCGTATTACCGCCTTTGAGTGAGCTGATACCGCTCGCCGCAGCCGAACGACCGAGCGC
AGCGAGTCAGTGAGCGAGGAAGCGGAAGAGCGCCCAATACGCAAACCGCCTCTCCCCGCGCGTTGGCCGA
TTCATTAATGCAGCAAGCTCATGGCTGACTAATTTTTTTTATTTATGCAGAGGCCGAGGCCGCCTCGGCC
TCTGAGCTATTCCAGAAGTAGTGAGGAGGCTTTTTTGGAGGCCTAGGCTTTTGCAAAAAGCTCCCCGTGG
CACGACAGGTTTCCCGACTGGAAAGCGGGCAGTGAGCGCAACGCAATTAATGTGAGTTAGCTCACTCATT
AGGCACCCCAGGCTTTACACTTTATGCTTCCGGCTCGTATGTTGTGTGGAATTGTGAGCGGATAACAATT
TCACACAGGAAACAGCTATGACATGATTACGAATTTCACAAATAAAGCATTTTTTTCACTGCATTCTAGT
TGTGGTTTGTCCAAACTCATCAATGTATCTTATCATGTCTGGATCAACTGGATAACTCAAGCTAACCAAA
ATCATCCCAAACTTCCCACCCCATACCCTATTACCACTGCCAATTACCTGTGGTTTCATTTACTCTAAAC
CTGTGATTCCTCTGAATTATTTTCATTTTAAAGAAATTGTATTTGTTAAATATGTACTACAAACTTAGTA
GT
