>Addgene plasmid #116402 | pHAGE-GALNTL6-E565_K566delinsE | depositor partial sequence | sequence record 219276 | insert
ATGAAGAGGAAACAGAAGAGATTTCTGCAGATGACTTTGTTGTTCACGGTGGCTTTAATTTTCCTGCCTA
ACGTTGGTCTCTGGTCTCTGTACAAGGATAAGCACCTGGTGAAGTCAGCGGAGCCCGGGGAGCAGCAGAC
ATTTCCACTGGGCCTGGGAGATGGGCAATTCTATTCATGGACAGATGGTTTGAGAAGAAAGGACTGGCAT
GACTATGAAAGCATTCAGAAAGAGGCTATGCGCTCAAGGAAAGGTGAACATGGGAAACCTTACCCCCTTA
CTGAAGAGGACCATGATGACTCAGCTTACAGGGAAAATGGTTTTAATATTTTCGTCAGCAACAATATTGC
TCTAGAGAGGTCTCTGCCAGATATTCGTCATGCTAACTGTAAGCATAAGATGTATCTGGAAAGGCTGCCA
AACACCAGCATCATTATCCCATTTCATAATGAAGGTTGGACTTCACTCCTGCGGACCATACACAGTATAA
TTAACCGAACCCCAGGGAGTCTGATAGCAGAAATCATTCTAGTAGATGACTTCAGTGAGAGAGAACACCT
GAAGGATAAATTGGAAGAATACATGGCCCGATTTTCCAAAGTGAGGATTGTTCGCACCAAGAAAAGAGAA
GGACTCATCCGGACCCGTCTCCTGGGGGCATCTATGGCCAGAGGAGAAGTCCTGACATTCCTGGACTCCC
ACTGCGAGGTCAATGTGAACTGGCTGCCCCCACTCCTCAACCAAATTCCACTAAACCACAAAACCATCGT
GTGTCCCATGATCGATGTCATTGACCACAATCACTTCGGGTATGAGGCACAAGCTGGGGATGCCATGCGA
GGAGCCTTCGACTGGGAAATGTACTACAAAAGAATCCCCATCCCTCCAGAGCTCCAGAGGGCAGATCCCA
GCGACCCTTTTGAGTCTCCTGTTATGGCTGGAGGTCTCTTTGCTGTGGATCGGAAATGGTTTTGGGAATT
GGGTGGCTATGATCCAGGTTTAGAAATCTGGGGAGGAGAACAGTATGAAATCTCTTTTAAGGTTTGGATG
TGTGGAGGAGAAATGTTTGATGTTCCATGTTCTAGAGTTGGTCATATCTACAGGAAGTACGTTCCATACA
AAGTTCCATCTGGGACAAGCCTGGCAAGAAACCTGAAGCGGGTAGCTGAGACCTGGATGGATGAATTTGC
CGAGTACATTTACCAGCGGCGGCCGGAGTACAGGCATCTCTCCACGGGGGACATCTCTGCCCAGAAGGAG
CTGCGCAAGCAGCTCAAGTGCAAGGACTTCAAATGGTTCATGGCTGCTGTGGCCTGGGACGTGCCTAAAT
ACTACCCTCCAGTGGAGCCCCCGCCTGCTGCCTGGGGGGAGATCCGAAATGTGGCAGCAAATCTCTGTGT
GGACAGCAAGCATGGAGCCACCGGAACAGAGCTGAGGCTGGACATCTGTGTCAAGGATGGTTCTGAAAGA
ACATGGTCTCATGAACAGCTTTTTACCTTTGGATGGAGAGAAGATATTCGACCCGGTGAGCCACTGCATA
CCCGGAAATTCTGCTTTGATGCGATCTCACACAACAGCCCCGTTACACTCTATGACTGTCATGGCATGAA
GGGGAACCAGCTCTGGGGATACCGGAAGGACAGAACATTATTCCATCCTGTGAGCAACAGCTGCATGGAT
TGCAACCACGCAGAGAAGATTTTCATGGCCAGATGTGACCCTCTCTCTGAGACTCAGCAGTGGATTTTTG
AACACATTAATATGACTGTTTTAGAAAAATTTAACCACCATGCCAACTCCTAG
